>Addgene plasmid #64176 | pUM | depositor full sequence | sequence record 107487 | pUM sequence 6448 bps
TTACATCTTCGGAAAACAAAAACTATTTTTTCTTTAATTTCTTTTTTTACTTTCTATTTTTAATTTATAT
ATTTATATTAAAAAATTTAAATTATAATTATTTTTATAGCACGTGATGAAAAGGACCCTAAGAAACCATT
ATTATCATGACATTAACCTATAAAAATAGGCGTATCACGAGGCCCTTTCGTCTCGCGCGTTTCGGTGATG
ACGGTGAAAACCTCTGACACATGCAGCTCCCGGAGACGGTCACAGCTTGTCTGTAAGCGGATGCCGGGAG
CAGACAAGCCCGTCAGGGCGCGTCAGCGGGTGTTGGCGGTCGAGCTTGTGAGAGAAAGTAGGTTTATACA
TAATTTTACAACTCATTACGCACACTCATGGTTTTTGGCCAGCGAAAACAGTTTCAAAAGATTGCTGGAA
GTCTGCAATAATGTCATCAATAAATTCGATACCAACAGAGACACGAATTAAGTCCTTGGTAACACCAGAT
GCCAACTTTTCTTTGTCATTTAATTGTTTGTGGGTAGTGAAGTATGGAGCAATGACTAAGGTCTTGGCAT
CACCAACATTGGCCAAGTTAGAGGCAAGCTTTAAATTGTCAACAACTTGAGCACCAGAAAGTTTGAATGG
GTCAGTTTCCTTGTCGGCATTTGGTAAGTCTTTTACACCGAAAGATAAGACACCACCGAAACCGTTAGAT
AGATACTTCTTAGCATTTTCATGATGAGAATGAGATGCTAAACCAGGGTATGAAACCCAAGATACGTATG
GGGATTGTTCTAACCATTTGGCTAACTTCAATGCATTTTCACCGTGTCTTTCAGCTCTCAAAGATAATGT
TTCAACACCTTGTAGTAGCAAGAAAGAGGCAAATGGGTTCATCAATGGACCCAAATCTCTTAATAGTTCA
GTTCTAACATGAACGATGTATGCCAAGTTACCGTAGGCTTCATTGTAGATAGTACCGTGATATCCTTCGG
CAGGTTGAGAGAATTGAGGGAACTTTTCTGGGTAGTCCTTCCATGGGAACTTACCAGAGTCAACAATAAT
ACCACCGATAGTAGTACCATGACCACCAATCCATTTGGTAGCAGAATGTGTTACAATATCAGCACCGTAT
TTAATTGGCTGACAGAAGTAACCACCGGCACCAAATGTGTTGTCAACGACAACTGGAATACCGTGTTTGT
GAGCAATTGCAACAATTTTTTCAAAATCCGGAACATTGTACTTTGGATTACCAATGGTTTCCAAATAAAC
AGCCTTGGTTCTTTCATCAAAGACCTTTTCGAATTCTTCTGGATTGTCACCTTCAACAAATCTAGCCTCG
ATACCAAATCTTTTGAACGAGATTTTGAACTGGTTATAAGTACCACCGTATAAGTAAGAAGTGGAAACGA
TGTTGTCACCAGTGTGTGCCAAACCTTGGATGGCAAGGGTTTGAGCGGCTTGACCGGAGGAAACAGCCAA
AGCAGCAGCACCACCTTCTAAAGCAGCAATTCTTTCTTCCAAAACATTACTGGTTGGGTTTTGGAAACGG
GAATAGACGTAACCTGGAACTTCTAGACCAAACAATTGCGAACCATGCTTAGAGTTTTCGAAAACATAAG
AAGTGGTGGCGTAAATTGGTACAGCTCTGGATCTGTGAGCATTGTCACCAGGGTTCTCTTGGCCGGCGTG
TAGTTGAACAGTATCGAAATGAGATGGCATTGTATGGATGGGGGTAATAGAATTGTATCTATGTATCTGA
CGACCCTGTATTACACGAAGGAAATAGTAGATGAAAAGACAAGAGAGCAAGAAAAAGGAAAAACTTCCTT
TCTAACAGACGCTTTACTTAACCTTATATATATCTTATTTTTTTCATCGAGCGTGTTCAATTGGACAAGG
TGCCACCTTTTCGACACTTCGGTTATTATGTTACACAGTTTTCATGAGGATGGCGCATGCGATTCGGTAA
TCTCCGAACAGAAGGAAGAACGAAGGAAGGAGCACAGACTTAGATTGGTATATATACGCATATGTAGTGT
TGAAGAAACATGAAATTGCCCAGTATTCTTAACCCAACTGCACAGAACAAAAACCTGCAGGAAACGAAGA
TAAATCATGTCGAAAGCTACATATAAGGAACGTGCTGCTACTCATCCTAGTCCTGTTGCTGCCAAGCTAT
TTAATATCATGCACGAAAAGCAAACAAACTTGTGTGCTTCATTGGATGTTCGTACCACCAAGGAATTACT
GGAGTTAGTTGAAGCATTAGGTCCCAAAATTTGTTTACTAAAAACACATGTGGATATCTTGACTGATTTT
TCCATGGAGGGCACAGTTAAGCCGCTAAAGGCATTATCCGCCAAGTACAATTTTTTACTCTTCGAAGACA
GAAAATTTGCTGACATTGGTAATACAGTCAAATTGCAGTACTCTGCGGGTGTATACAGAATAGCAGAATG
GGCAGACATTACGAATGCACACGGTGTGGTGGGCCCAGGTATTGTTAGCGGTTTGAAGCAGGCGGCAGAA
GAAGTAACAAAGGAACCTAGAGGCCTTTTGATGTTAGCAGAATTGTCATGCAAGGGCTCCCTATCTACTG
GAGAATATACTAAGGGTACTGTTGACATTGCGAAGAGCGACAAAGATTTTGTTATCGGCTTTATTGCTCA
AAGAGACATGGGTGGAAGAGATGAAGGTTACGATTGGTTGATTATGACACCCGGTGTGGGTTTAGATGAC
AAGGGAGACGCATTGGGTCAACAGTATAGAACCGTGGATGATGTGGTCTCTACAGGATCTGACATTATTA
TTGTTGGAAGAGGACTATTTGCAAAGGGAAGGGATGCTAAGGTAGAGGGTGAACGTTACAGAAAAGCAGG
CTGGGAAGCATATTTGAGAAGATGCGGCCAGCAAAACTAAAAAACTGTATTATAAGTAAATGCATGTATA
CTAAACTCACAAATTAGAGCTTCAATTTAATTATATCAGTTATTACCCTATGCGGTGTGAAATACCGCAC
AGATGCGTAAGGAGAAAATACCGCATCAGGGATCCTATGCGGTGTGAAATACCGCACAGATGCGTAAGGA
GAAAATACCGCATCAGGAAATTGTAAGCGTTAATATTTTGTTAAAATTCGCGTTAAATTTTTGTTAAATC
AGCTCATTTTTTAACCAATAGGCCGAAATCGGCAAAATCCCTTATAAATCAAAAGAATAGACCGAGATAG
GGT
[37 nt withheld, positions 3224-3260]
AAAGAACGTGGACTCCAACGTCAAAGG
[49 nt withheld, positions 3288-3336]
T
[91 nt withheld, positions 3338-3428]
G
[128 nt withheld, positions 3430-3557]
CCATTCGCCATTCAGGCTGCGCAACTGTTGGGAAGGGCGATCGGTGCGGGCCTCTTCGCTATTACGCCAG
CTGGCGAAAGGGGGATGTGCTGCAAGGCGATTAAGTTGGGTAACGCCAGGGTTTTCCCAGTCACGACGTT
GTAAAACGACGGCCAGTGAATTGTAATACGACTCACTATAGGGCGAATTGGAGCTCCACCGCGGTGGCGG
CCGCTCTAGAACTAGTGGGTCCCCCGGGCTGCAGGAATTCGATATCAAGCTTATCGATACCGTCGACCTG
GAGGGGGGGCCCGGTACCAGCTTTTGTTCCCTTTAGTGAGGGTTAATTTCGAGCTTGGCGTAATCATGGT
CATAGCTGTTTCCTGTGTGAAATTGTTATCCGCTCACAATTCCACACAACATACGAGCCGGAAGCATAAA
GTGTAAAGCCTGGGGTGCCTAATGAGTGAGCTAACTCACATTAATTGCGTTGCGCTCACTGCCCGCTTTC
CAGTCGGGAAACCTGTCGTGCCAGCTGCATTAATGAATCGGCCAACGCGCGGGGAGAGGCGGTTTGCGTA
TTGGGCGCTCTTCCGCTTCCTCGCTCACTGACTCGCTGCGCTCGGTCGTTCGGCTGCGGCGAGCGGTATC
AGCTCACTCAAAGGCGGTAATACGGTTATCCACAGAATCAGGGGATAACGCAGGAAAGAACATGTGAGCA
AAAGGCCAGCAAAAGGCCAGGAACCGTAAAAAGGCCGCGTTGCTGGCGTTTTTCCATAGGCTCCGCCCCC
CTGACGAGCATCACAAAAATCGACGCTCAAGTCAGAGGTGGCGAAACCCGACAGGACTATAAAGATACCA
GGCGTTTCCCCCTGGAAGCTCCCTCGTGCGCTCTCCTGTTCCGACCCTGCCGCTTACCGGATACCTGTCC
GCCTTTCTCCCTTCGGGAAGCGTGGCGCTTTCTCATAGCTCACGCTGTAGGTATCTCAGTTCGGTGTAGG
TCGTTCGCTCCAAGCTGGGCTGTGTGCACGAACCCCCCGTTCAGCCCGACCGCTGCGCCTTATCCGGTAA
CTATCGTCTTGAGTCCAACCCGGTAAGACACGACTTATCGCCACTGGCAGCAGCCACTGGTAACAGGATT
AGCAGAGCGAGGTATGTAGGCGGTGCTACAGAGTTCTTGAAGTGGTGGCCTAACTACGGCTACACTAGAA
GGACAGTATTTGGTATCTGCGCTCTGCTGAAGCCAGTTACCTTCGGAAAAAGAGTTGGTAGCTCTTGATC
CGGCAAACAAACCACCGCTGGTAGCGGTGGTTTTTTTGTTTGCAAGCAGCAGATTACGCGCAGAAAAAAA
GGATCTCAAGAAGATCCTTTGATCTTTTCTACGGGGTCTGACGCTCAGTGGAACGAAAACTCACGTTAAG
GGATTTTGGTCATGAGATTATCAAAAAGGATCTTCACCTAGATCCTTTTAAATTAAAAATGAAGTTTTAA
ATCAATCTAAAGTATATATGAGTAAACTTGGTCTGACAGTTACCAATGCTTAATCAGTGAGGCACCTATC
TCAGCGATCTGTCTATTTCGTTCATCCATAGTTGCCTGACTGCCCGTCGTGTAGATAACTACGATACGGG
AGGGCTTACCATCTGGCCCCAGTGCTGCAATGATACCGCGAGACCCACGCTCACCGGCTCCAGATTTATC
AGCAATAAACCAGCCAGCCGGAAGGGCCGAGCGCAGAAGTGGTCCTGCAACTTTATCCGCCTCCATCCAG
TCTATTAATTGTTGCCGGGAAGCTAGAGTAAGTAGTTCGCCAGTTAATAGTTTGCGCAACGTTGTTGCCA
TTGCTACAGGCATCGTGGTGTCACGCTCGTCGTTTGGTATGGCTTCATTCAGCTCCGGTTCCCAACGATC
AAGGCGAGTTACATGATCCCCCATGTTGTGAAAAAAAGCGGTTAGCTCCTTCGGTCCTCCGATCGTTGTC
AGAAGTAAGTTGGCCGCAGTGTTATCACTCATGGTTATGGCAGCACTGCATAATTCTCTTACTGTCATGC
CATCCGTAAGATGCTTTTCTGTGACTGGTGAGTACTCAACCAAGTCATTCTGAGAATAGTGTATGCGGCG
ACCGAGTTGCTCTTGCCCGGCGTCAATACGGGATAATACCGCGCCACATAGCAGAACTTTAAAAGTGCTC
ATCATTGGAAAACGTTCTTCGGGGCGAAAACTCTCAAGGATCTTACCGCTGTTGAGATCCAGTTCGATGT
AACCCACTCGTGCACCCAACTGATCTTCAGCATCTTTTACTTTCACCAGCGTTTCTGGGTGAGCAAAAAC
AGGAAGGCAAAATGCCGCAAAAAAGGGAATAAGGGCGACACGGAAATGTTGAATACTCATACTCTTCCTT
TTTCAATATTATTGAAGCATTTATCAGGGTTATTGTCTCATGAGCGGATACATATTTGAATGTATTTAGA
AAAATAAACAAATAGGGGTTCCGCGCACATTTCCCCGAAAAGTGCCACCTGACGGATCGCTTGCCTGTAA
CTTACACGCGCCTCGTATCTTTTAATGATGGAATAATTTGGGAATTTACTCTGTATTTATTTATTTTTAT
GTTTTGTATTTGGATTTTAGAAAGTAAATAAAGAAGGTAGAAGAGTTACGGAATGAAGAAAAAAAAATAA
ACAAAGGTTTAAAAAATTTCAACAAAAAGCGTACTTTACATATATATTTATTAGACAAGAAAAGCAGATT
AAATAGATATACATTCGATTAACGATAAGTAAAATGTAAAATCACAGGATTTTCGTGTGTGGTCTTCTAC
ACAGACAAGATGAAACAATTCGGCATTAATACCTGAGAGCAGGAAGAGCAAGATAAAAGGTAGTATTTGT
TGGCGATCCCCCTAGAGTCTT
Features (pLannotate 1.2.2; 20 found; start..end, strand, type, name):
    192..227     +  CDS            rop (fragment): Rop protein, which maintains plasmids at low copy number; rop
    376..1710    -  CDS            MET17: O-acetylserine and O-acetylhomoserine sulfhydrylase, required for sulfur amino acid synthesis; S. cerevisiae MET17 MET15; MET25
   1711..1946    -  promoter       MET17 promoter (fragment): S. cerevisiae MET17; expression is repressed by methionine; MET15; MET25
   1951..2106    +  promoter       URA3 promoter (fragment): S. cerevisiae URA3
   2107..2910    +  CDS            URA3: orotidine-5'-phosphate decarboxylase, required for uracil biosynthesis; S. cerevisiae URA3; yeast auxotrophic marker, counterselectable with 5-fluoroorotic acid (5-FOA)
   2989..3040    +  misc_feature   bom (fragment): basis of mobility region from pBR322
   3046..3097    +  misc_feature   bom (fragment): basis of mobility region from pBR322
   3098..3557    -  rep_origin     f1 ori (sequence partly withheld): f1 bacteriophage origin of replication; arrow indicates direction of (+) strand synthesis
   3561..3718    -  CDS            lacZα (fragment): LacZα fragment of β-galactosidase; lacZ fragment
   3721..3739    +  promoter       T7 promoter: promoter for bacteriophage T7 RNA polymerase
   3748..3855    +  misc_feature   MCS: pBluescript multiple cloning site
   3867..3885    -  promoter       T3 promoter: promoter for bacteriophage T3 RNA polymerase
   3930..3946    -  protein_bind   lac operator: The lac repressor binds to the lac operator to inhibit transcription in E. coli. This inhibition can be relieved by adding lactose or isopropyl-β-D-thiogalactopyranoside (IPTG). lac repressor encoded by lacI
   3954..3984    -  promoter       lac promoter: promoter for the E. coli lac operon
   3999..4020    -  protein_bind   CAP binding site: CAP binding activates transcription in the presence of cAMP. E. coli catabolite activator protein
   4033..4125    -  CDS            lacI (fragment): lac repressor; lacI; The lac repressor binds to the lac operator to inhibit transcription in E. coli. This inhibition can be relieved by adding lactose or isopropyl-β-D-thiogalactopyranoside (IPTG).
   4308..4896    -  rep_origin     ori: high-copy-number ColE1/pMB1/pBR322/pUC origin of replication
   5067..5927    -  CDS            AmpR: β-lactamase; bla; confers resistance to ampicillin, carbenicillin, and related antibiotics
   5928..6032    -  promoter       AmpR promoter: bla
   6062..117     -  misc_feature   CEN/ARS (across the origin): S. cerevisiae CEN6 centromere fused to an autonomously replicating sequence
