[The description below was written by a language model from this plasmid's Addgene catalogue record and pLannotate feature annotations shown in this document.]
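Description:
pUM is an empty-backbone E. coli–Saccharomyces cerevisiae shuttle vector that carries two yeast auxotrophic markers, URA3 and MET17. It was derived from the parent plasmid pHUM by removing the HIS3 marker. The catalogue lists a backbone size of 7,685 bp, which presumably refers to the parent, while the deposited full sequence of pUM is 6,448 nt. In yeast the plasmid is maintained through a CEN6 centromere fused to an autonomously replicating sequence, so it behaves as a stable, roughly single-copy minichromosome. In bacteria it replicates from a ColE1/pUC-type origin and is selected with ampicillin through the β-lactamase gene and its own promoter. The annotation describes this origin as high-copy, whereas the catalogue entry lists the plasmid as low copy. An f1 phage origin is also present, along with small remnants of rop, bom and lacI that are likely cloning leftovers.

The two markers sit back to back in divergent orientation, each with a fragment of its native promoter. MET17 encodes O-acetylhomoserine/O-acetylserine sulfhydrylase and restores sulfur amino acid biosynthesis, and its promoter is methionine-repressible. URA3 encodes orotidine-5'-phosphate decarboxylase, restores uracil prototrophy, and can be counterselected with 5-FOA. No gene of interest is inserted. A pBluescript-type multiple cloning site is available for restriction cloning. It is flanked by T7 and T3 promoters and lies next to a lacZα fragment with the lac promoter, operator and CAP site. According to the record, the plasmid belongs to a series of single-copy vectors used to compensate auxotrophies in laboratory yeast strains, to allow selection with multiple markers, and to design metabolically cooperating yeast communities.
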