Addgene plasmid #64176: pUM
Purpose: (Empty Backbone) harbours marker genes URA3 and MET17
Depositing lab: Markus Ralser. Depositing organization: University of Cambridge. Publication: Saccharomyces cerevisiae single-copy plasmids for auxotrophy compensation, multiple marker selection, and for designing metabolically cooperating communities. Mulleder M, Campbell K, Matsarskaia O, Eckerstorfer F, Ralser M. F1000Res. 2016 Sep 20;5:2351. eCollection 2016. 10.12688/f1000research.9606.1 PubMed 27830062.
Backbone
  Vector backbone: pHUM
  Backbone size (bp): 7685
  Modifications to backbone: removed HIS3
  Vector type: Bacterial Expression, Yeast Expression
  Selectable markers: URA3 ; MET17
Growth in bacteria
  Bacterial resistance: Ampicillin, 100 μg/mL
  Growth temperature: 37°C
  Growth strain: DH5alpha
  Copy number: Low Copy
Gene/Insert
  Cloning method: Restriction Enzyme
Terms and licenses: Academic/Nonprofit Terms; Industry Terms: Not Available to Industry
How to cite: pUM was a gift from Markus Ralser (Addgene plasmid # 64176 ; http://n2t.net/addgene:64176 ; RRID:Addgene_64176)
