>Addgene plasmid #64176 | pUM | addgene partial sequence | sequence record 111738 | pBRforEco 5'-AATAGGCGTATCACGAGGC-3'
TTCGGTGATGACGGTGAAAACCTCTGACACATGCAGCTCCCGGAGACGGTCACAGCTTGTCTGTAAGCGG
ATGCCGGGAGCAGACAAGCCCGTCAGGGCGCGTCAGCGGGTGTTGGCGGTCGAGCTTGTGAGAGAAAGTA
GGTTTATACATAATTTTACAACTCATTACGCACACTCATGGTTTTTGGCCAGCGAAAACAGTTTCAAAAG
ATTGCTGGAAGTCTGCAATAATGTCATCAATAAATTCGATACCAACAGAGACACGAATTAAGTCCTTGGT
AACACCAGATGCCAACTTTTCTTTGTCATTTAATTGTTTGTGGGTAGTGAAGTATGGAGCAATGACTAAG
GTCTTGGCATCACCAACATTGGCCAAGTTAGAGGCAAGCTTTAAATTGTCAACAACTTGAGCACCAGAAA
GTTTGAATGGGTCAGTTTCCTTGTCGGCATTTGGTAAGTCTTTTACACCGAAAGATAAGACACCACCGAA
ACCGTTAGATAGATACTTCTTAGCATTTTCATGATGAGAATGAGATGCTAAACCAGGGTATGAAACCCAA
GATACGTATGGGGATTGTTCTAACCATTTGGCTAACTTCAATGCATTTTCACCGTGTCTTTCAGCTCTCA
AAGATAATGTTTCAACACCTTGTAGTAGCAAGAAAGAGGCAAATGGGTTCATCAATGGACCCAAATCTCT
TAATAGTTCAGTTCTAACATGAACGATGTATGCCAAGTTACCGTAGGCTTCATTGTAGATAGTACCGTGA
TATCCTTCGGCAGGTTGAGAGAATTGAGGGAACTTTTCTGGGTAGTCCTTCCATGGGAACTTACCAGAGT
CAACAATAATACCACCGATAGTAGTACCATGACCACCAATCCATTTGGTAGCAGAATGTGTTACAATATC
AGCACCGTATTTAATTGGCTGACAGAAGTAACCACCGGCACCAAATGTGTTGTCAACGACAACTGGAATA
CCGTGTTTGTGAGCAATTGCAACAATTTTT
