>Addgene plasmid #64176 | pUM | addgene partial sequence | sequence record 111740 | pGEX3 5'-CCGGGAGCTGCATGTGTCAGAGG-3'
CCGAAACGCGCGAGACGAAAGGGCCTCGTGATACGCCTATTTTTATAGGTTAATGTCATGATAATAATGG
TTTCTTAGGGTCCTTTTCATCACGTGCTATAAAAATAATTATAATTTAAATTTTTTAATATAAATATATA
AATTAAAAATAGAAAGTAAAAAAAGAAATTAAAGAAAAAATAGTTTTTGTTTTCCGAAGATGTAAAAGAC
TCTAGGGGGATCGCCAACAAATACTACCTTTTATCTTGCTCTTCCTGCTCTCAGGTATTAATGCCGAATT
GTTTCATCTTGTCTGTGTAGAAGACCACACACGAAAATCCTGTGATTTTACATTTTACTTATCGTTAATC
GAATGTATATCTATTTAATCTGCTTTTCTTGTCTAATAAATATATATGTAAAGTACGCTTTTTGTTGAAA
TTTTTTAAACCTTTGTTTATTTTTTTTTCTTCATTCCGTAACTCTTCTACCTTCTTTATTTACTTTCTAA
AATCCAAATACAAAACATAAAAATAAATAAATACAGAGTAAATTCCCAAATTATTCCATCATTAAAAGAT
ACGAGGCGCGTGTAAGTTACAGGCAAGCGATCCGTCAGGTGGCACTTTTCGGGGAAATGTGCGCGGAACC
CCTATTTGTTTATTTTTCTAAATACATTCAAATATGTATCCGCTCATGAGACAATAACCCTGATAAATGC
TTCAATAATATTGAAAAAGGAAGAGTATGAGTATTCAACATTTCCGTGTCGCCCTTATTCCCTTTTTTGC
GGCATTTTGCCTTCCTGTTTTTGCTCACCCAGAAACGCTGGTGAAAGTAAAAGATGCTGAAGATCAGTTG
GGTGCACGAGTGGGTTACATCGAACTGGATCTCAACAGCGGTAAGATCCTTGAGAGTTTTCGCCCCGAAG
AACGTTTTCCAATGATGAGCACTTTTAAAGTTCTGCTATGTGGCGCGGTATTATCCCGTATTGACGCCGG
GCAAGAGCAACTCGGTCGCCGCATACACTATTCTCAGAATGACTTGGTTGAGTACTCACCAGTCACAGAA
AA
