>Addgene plasmid #64176 | pUM | addgene partial sequence | sequence record 112223 | F1ori-R 5'-AGGGAAGAAAGCGAAAGGAG-3'
[73 nt withheld, positions 1-73]
CCATTCGCCATTCAGGCTGCGCAACTGTTGGGAAGGGCGATCGGTGCGGGCCTCTTCGCTATTACGCCAG
CTGGCGAAAGGGGGATGTGCTGCAAGGCGATTAAGTTGGGTAACGCCAGGGTTTTCCCAGTCACGACGTT
GTAAAACGACGGCCAGTGAATTGTAATACGACTCACTATAGGGCGAATTGGAGCTCCACCGCGGTGGCGG
CCGCTCTAGAACTAGTGGGTCCCCCGGGCTGCAGGAATTCGATATCAAGCTTATCGATACCGTCGACCTG
GAGGGGGGGCCCGGTACCAGCTTTTGTTCCCTTTAGTGAGGGTTAATTTCGAGCTTGGCGTAATCATGGT
CATAGCTGTTTCCTGTGTGAAATTGTTATCCGCTCACAATTCCACACAACATACGAGCCGGAAGCATAAA
GTGTAAAGCCTGGGGTGCCTAATGAGTGAGCTAACTCACATTAATTGCGTTGCGCTCACTGCCCGCTTTC
CAGTCGGGAAACCTGTCGTGCCAGCTGCATTAATGAATCGGCCAACGCGCGGGGAGAGGCGGTTTGCGTA
TTGGGCGCTCTTCCGCTTCCTCGCTCACTGACTCGCTGCGCTCGGTCGTTCGGCTGCGGCGAGCGGTATC
AGCTCACTCAAAGGCGGTAATACGGTTATCCACAGAATCAGGGGATAACGCAGGAAAGAACATGTGAGCA
AAAGGCCAGCAAAAGGCCAGGAACCGTAAAAAGGCCGCGTTGCTGGCGTTTTTCCATAGGCTCCGCCCCC
CTGACGAGCATCACAAAAATCGACGCTCAAGTCAGAGGTGGCGAAACCCGACAGGACTATAAAGATACCA
GGCGTTTCCCCCTGGAAGCTCCCTC
