>Addgene plasmid #64176 | pUM | addgene partial sequence | sequence record 112228 | F1ori-F 5'-GTGGACTCTTGTTCCAAACTGG-3'
CCTATCTCGGTCTATTCTTTTGATTTATAAGGGATTTTGCCGATTTCGGCCTATTGGTTAAAAAATGAGC
TGATTTAACAAAAATTTAACGCGAATTTTAACAAAATATTAACGCTTACAATTTCCTGATGCGGTATTTT
CTCCTTACGCATCTGTGCGGTATTTCACACCGCATAGGATCCGCGCCTGATGCGGTATTTTCTCCTTACG
CATCTGTGCGGTATTTCACACCGCATAGGGTAATAACTGATATAATTAAATTGAAGCTCTAATTTGTGAG
TTTAGTATACATGCATTTACTTATAATACAGTTTTTTAGTTTTGCTGGCCGCATCTTCTCAAATATGCTT
CCCAGCCTGCTTTTCTGTAACGTTCACCCTCTACCTTAGCATCCCTTCCCTTTGCAAATAGTCCTCTTCC
AACAATAATAATGTCAGATCCTGTAGAGACCACATCATCCACGGTTCTATACTGTTGACCCAATGCGTCT
CCCTTGTCATCTAAACCCACACCGGGTGTCATAATCAACCAATCGTAACCTTCATCTCTTCCACCCATGT
CTCTTTGAGCAATAAAGCCGATAACAAAATCTTTGTCGCTCTTCGCAATGTCAACAGTACCCTTAGTATA
TTCTCCAGTAGATAGGGAGCCCTTGCATGACAATTCTGCTAACATCAAAAGGCCTCTAGGTTCCTTTGTT
ACTTCTTCTGCCGCCTGCTTCAAACCGCTAACAATACCTGGGCCCACCACACCGTGTGCATTCGTAATGT
CTGCCCATTCTGCTATTCTGTATACACCCGCAGAGTACTGCAATTTGACTGTATTACCAATGTCAGCAAA
TTTTCTGTCTTCGAAGAGTAAAAAATTGTACTTGGCGGATAATGCCTTTAGCGGCTTAACTGTGCCCTCC
ATGGAAAAATCAGTCAAGATATCCACATGTGTTTTTAGTAAACAAATTTTGGGACCTAATGCTTCAACTA
ACTCCAGTAATTCCTTGGTGGTACGAACATCCAATGAAGCACACAAGTTTGTTTGCTTTTCGTGCATGAT
ATTAAATAGCTTGGCAGCAACAGGACTAGGATGAGTAGCAGCACGTTCCTTATATGTAGCTTTCGACATG
ATTTATCTTCGTTTCCTGCAGGTTTTTGTTCTGTGCAGTTGGGTTA
