>Addgene plasmid #64176 | pUM | addgene partial sequence | sequence record 112236 | URA3-R2 5'-TTGGCGGATAATGCCTTTAG-3'
CCCTCCATGGAAAAATCAGTCAAGATATCCACATGTGTTTTTAGTAAACAAATTTTGGGACCTAATGCTT
CAACTAACTCCAGTAATTCCTTGGTGGTACGAACATCCAATGAAGCACACAAGTTTGTTTGCTTTTCGTG
CATGATATTAAATAGCTTGGCAGCAACAGGACTAGGATGAGTAGCAGCACGTTCCTTATATGTAGCTTTC
GACATGATTTATCTTCGTTTCCTGCAGGTTTTTGTTCTGTGCAGTTGGGTTAAGAATACTGGGCAATTTC
ATGTTTCTTCAACACTACATATGCGTATATATACCAATCTAAGTCTGTGCTCCTTCCTTCGTTCTTCCTT
CTGTTCGGAGATTACCGAATCGCATGCGCCATCCTCATGAAAACTGTGTAACATAATAACCGAAGTGTCG
AAAAGGTGGCACCTTGTCCAATTGAACACGCTCGATGAAAAAAATAAGATATATATAAGGTTAAGTAAAG
CGTCTGTTAGAAAGGAAGTTTTTCCTTTTTCTTGCTCTCTTGTCTTTTCATCTACTATTTCCTTCGTGTA
ATACAGGGTCGTCAGATACATAGATACAATTCTATTACCCCCATCCATACAATGCCATCTCATTTCGATA
CTGTTCAACTACACGCCGGCCAAGAGAACCCTGGTGACAATGCTCACAGATCCAGAGCTGTACCAATTTA
CGCCACCACTTCTTATGTTTTCGAAAACTCTAAGCATGGTTCGCAATTGTTTGGTCTAGAAGTTCCAGGT
TACGTCTATTCCCGTTTCCAAAACCCAACCAGTAATGTTTTGGAAGAAAGAATTGCTGCTTTAGAAGGTG
GTGCTGCTGCTTTGGCTGTTTCCTCCGGTCAAGCCGCTCAAACCCTTGCCATCCAAGGTTTGGCACACAC
TGGTGACAACATCGTTTCCACTTCTTACTTATACGGTGGTACTTATAACCAGTTCAAAATCTCGTTCAAA
AGATTTGGTATCGAGGCTAGATTTGTTGAAGGTGACAATCCAGAAGAATTCGAAAAGGTCTTTGATGAAA
GAACCAAGGCTGTTTATTTGGAAACCATTGGTAATCCAAAGTACAATGTTCCG
